>Addgene plasmid #147926 | pcDNA3.1-MS2-HA-EGFP-HsNanos1_1-39_X | depositor full sequence | sequence record 290373 | Full Sequence
GACGGATCGGGAGATCTCCCGATCCCCTATGGTGCACTCTCAGTACAATCTGCTCTGATGCCGCATAGTT
AAGCCAGTATCTGCTCCCTGCTTGTGTGTTGGAGGTCGCTGAGTAGTGCGCGAGCAAAATTTAAGCTACA
ACAAGGCAAGGCTTGACCGACAATTGCATGAAGAATCTGCTTAGGGTTAGGCGTTTTGCGCTGCTTCGCG
ATGTACGGGCCAGATATACGCGTTGACATTGATTATTGACTAGTTATTAATAGTAATCAATTACGGGGTC
ATTAGTTCATAGCCCATATATGGAGTTCCGCGTTACATAACTTACGGTAAATGGCCCGCCTGGCTGACCG
CCCAACGACCCCCGCCCATTGACGTCAATAATGACGTATGTTCCCATAGTAACGCCAATAGGGACTTTCC
ATTGACGTCAATGGGTGGAGTATTTACGGTAAACTGCCCACTTGGCAGTACATCAAGTGTATCATATGCC
AAGTACGCCCCCTATTGACGTCAATGACGGTAAATGGCCCGCCTGGCATTATGCCCAGTACATGACCTTA
TGGGACTTTCCTACTTGGCAGTACATCTACGTATTAGTCATCGCTATTACCATGGTGATGCGGTTTTGGC
AGTACATCAATGGGCGTGGATAGCGGTTTGACTCACGGGGATTTCCAAGTCTCCACCCCATTGACGTCAA
TGGGAGTTTGTTTTGGCACCAAAATCAACGGGACTTTCCAAAATGTCGTAACAACTCCGCCCCATTGACG
CAAATGGGCGGTAGGCGTGTACGGTGGGAGGTCTATATAAGCAGAGCTCTCTGGCTAACTAGAGAACCCA
CTGCTTACTGGCTTATCGAAATTAATACGACTCACTATAGGGAGACCCAAGCTTGCCACCATGGCTTCTA
ACTTTACTCAGTTCGTTCTCGTCGACAATGGCGGAACTGGCGACGTGACTGTCGCCCCAAGCAACTTCGC
TAACGGGGTCGCTGAATGGATCAGCTCTAACTCGCGATCACAGGCTTACAAAGTAACCTGTAGCGTTCGT
CAGAGCTCTGCGCAGAATCGCAAATACACCATCAAAGTCGAGGTGCCTAAAGTGGCAACCCAGACTGTTG
GTGGTGAAGAGCTTCCTGTAGCCGGATGGAGATCTTACTTAAATATGGAACTAACCATTCCAATTTTCGC
CACGAATTCCGACTGCGAGCTTATTGTTAAGGCAATGCAAGGTCTCCTAAAAGATGGAAACCCGATTCCC
TCGGCCATCGCGGCCAACTCCGGCATCTACGGAGGTGGAGGTGGATCTGGTGGATCTCCTCCACATATGG
CTTACCCATACGATGTTCCAGATTACGCTCCTCCAAAGCTTGGATCCATGGTGAGCAAGGGCGAGGAGCT
GTTCACCGGGGTGGTGCCCATCCTGGTCGAGCTGGACGGCGACGTAAACGGCCACAAGTTCAGCGTGTCC
GGCGAGGGCGAGGGCGATGCCACCTACGGCAAGCTGACCCTGAAGTTCATCTGCACCACCGGCAAGCTGC
CCGTGCCCTGGCCCACCCTCGTGACCACCCTGACCTACGGCGTGCAGTGCTTCAGCCGCTACCCCGACCA
CATGAAGCAGCACGACTTCTTCAAGTCCGCCATGCCCGAAGGCTACGTCCAGGAGCGCACCATCTTCTTC
AAGGACGACGGCAACTACAAGACCCGCGCCGAGGTGAAGTTCGAGGGCGACACCCTGGTGAACCGCATCG
AGCTGAAGGGCATCGACTTCAAGGAGGACGGCAACATCCTGGGGCACAAGCTGGAGTACAACTACAACAG
CCACAACGTCTATATCATGGCCGACAAGCAGAAGAACGGCATCAAGGTGAACTTCAAGATCCGCCACAAC
ATCGAGGACGGCAGTGTGCAGCTCGCCGACCACTACCAGCAGAACACCCCCATCGGCGACGGCCCCGTGC
TGCTGCCCGACAACCACTACCTGAGCACCCAGTCCGCCCTGAGCAAAGACCCCAACGAGAAGCGCGATCA
CATGGTCCTGCTGGAGTTCGTGACCGCCGCCGGGATCACTCTCGGCATGGACGAGCTGTACAAGTCCGGA
CTCAGAGGTGGATCTGGTGGATCTCCTCCACATCTCGAGATGGAAGCCTTCCCATGGGCCCCCAGATCCC
CCAGAAGAGGCAGAGCACCTCCTCCCATGGCCCTGGTGCCAAGCGCCAGATATGTGTCTGCCCCTGGACC
TGCCCACCCCCAGCCTTAAGCGGCCGCCTAGAGGGCCCTATTCTATAGTGTCACCTAAATGCTAGAGCTC
GCTGATCAGCCTCGACTGTGCCTTCTAGTTGCCAGCCATCTGTTGTTTGCCCCTCCCCCGTGCCTTCCTT
GACCCTGGAAGGTGCCACTCCCACTGTCCTTTCCTAATAAAATGAGGAAATTGCATCGCATTGTCTGAGT
AGGTGTCATTCTATTCTGGGGGGTGGGGTGGGGCAGGACAGCAAGGGGGAGGATTGGGAAGACAATAGCA
GGCATGCTGGGGATGCGGTGGGCTCTATGGCTTCTGAGGCGGAAAGAACCAGCTGGGGCTCTAGGGGGTA
TCCCC
[124 nt withheld, positions 2596-2719]
C
[91 nt withheld, positions 2721-2811]
A
[49 nt withheld, positions 2813-2861]
CCTTTGACGTTGGAGTCCACGTTCTTT
[37 nt withheld, positions 2889-2925]
ACCCTATCTCGGTCTATTCTTTTGATTTATAAGGGATTTTGCCGATTTCGGCCTATTGGTTAAAAAATGA
GCTGATTTAACAAAAATTTAACGCGAATTAATTCTGTGGAATGTGTGTCAGTTAGGGTGTGGAAAGTCCC
CAGGCTCCCCAGCAGGCAGAAGTATGCAAAGCATGCATCTCAATTAGTCAGCAACCAGGTGTGGAAAGTC
CCCAGGCTCCCCAGCAGGCAGAAGTATGCAAAGCATGCATCTCAATTAGTCAGCAACCATAGTCCCGCCC
CTAACTCCGCCCATCCCGCCCCTAACTCCGCCCAGTTCCGCCCATTCTCCGCCCCATGGCTGACTAATTT
TTTTTATTTATGCAGAGGCCGAGGCCGCCTCTGCCTCTGAGCTATTCCAGAAGTAGTGAGGAGGCTTTTT
TGGAGGCCTAGGCTTTTGCAAAAAGCTCCCGGGAGCTTGTATATCCATTTTCGGATCTGATCAAGAGACA
GGATGAGGATCGTTTCGCATGATTGAACAAGATGGATTGCACGCAGGTTCTCCGGCCGCTTGGGTGGAGA
GGCTATTCGGCTATGACTGGGCACAACAGACAATCGGCTGCTCTGATGCCGCCGTGTTCCGGCTGTCAGC
GCAGGGGCGCCCGGTTCTTTTTGTCAAGACCGACCTGTCCGGTGCCCTGAATGAACTGCAGGACGAGGCA
GCGCGGCTATCGTGGCTGGCCACGACGGGCGTTCCTTGCGCAGCTGTGCTCGACGTTGTCACTGAAGCGG
GAAGGGACTGGCTGCTATTGGGCGAAGTGCCGGGGCAGGATCTCCTGTCATCTCACCTTGCTCCTGCCGA
GAAAGTATCCATCATGGCTGATGCAATGCGGCGGCTGCATACGCTTGATCCGGCTACCTGCCCATTCGAC
CACCAAGCGAAACATCGCATCGAGCGAGCACGTACTCGGATGGAAGCCGGTCTTGTCGATCAGGATGATC
TGGACGAAGAGCATCAGGGGCTCGCGCCAGCCGAACTGTTCGCCAGGCTCAAGGCGCGCATGCCCGACGG
CGAGGATCTCGTCGTGACCCATGGCGATGCCTGCTTGCCGAATATCATGGTGGAAAATGGCCGCTTTTCT
GGATTCATCGACTGTGGCCGGCTGGGTGTGGCGGACCGCTATCAGGACATAGCGTTGGCTACCCGTGATA
TTGCTGAAGAGCTTGGCGGCGAATGGGCTGACCGCTTCCTCGTGCTTTACGGTATCGCCGCTCCCGATTC
GCAGCGCATCGCCTTCTATCGCCTTCTTGACGAGTTCTTCTGAGCGGGACTCTGGGGTTCGAAATGACCG
ACCAAGCGACGCCCAACCTGCCATCACGAGATTTCGATTCCACCGCCGCCTTCTATGAAAGGTTGGGCTT
CGGAATCGTTTTCCGGGACGCCGGCTGGATGATCCTCCAGCGCGGGGATCTCATGCTGGAGTTCTTCGCC
CACCCCAACTTGTTTATTGCAGCTTATAATGGTTACAAATAAAGCAATAGCATCACAAATTTCACAAATA
AAGCATTTTTTTCACTGCATTCTAGTTGTGGTTTGTCCAAACTCATCAATGTATCTTATCATGTCTGTAT
ACCGTCGACCTCTAGCTAGAGCTTGGCGTAATCATGGTCATAGCTGTTTCCTGTGTGAAATTGTTATCCG
CTCACAATTCCACACAACATACGAGCCGGAAGCATAAAGTGTAAAGCCTGGGGTGCCTAATGAGTGAGCT
AACTCACATTAATTGCGTTGCGCTCACTGCCCGCTTTCCAGTCGGGAAACCTGTCGTGCCAGCTGCATTA
ATGAATCGGCCAACGCGCGGGGAGAGGCGGTTTGCGTATTGGGCGCTCTTCCGCTTCCTCGCTCACTGAC
TCGCTGCGCTCGGTCGTTCGGCTGCGGCGAGCGGTATCAGCTCACTCAAAGGCGGTAATACGGTTATCCA
CAGAATCAGGGGATAACGCAGGAAAGAACATGTGAGCAAAAGGCCAGCAAAAGGCCAGGAACCGTAAAAA
GGCCGCGTTGCTGGCGTTTTTCCATAGGCTCCGCCCCCCTGACGAGCATCACAAAAATCGACGCTCAAGT
CAGAGGTGGCGAAACCCGACAGGACTATAAAGATACCAGGCGTTTCCCCCTGGAAGCTCCCTCGTGCGCT
CTCCTGTTCCGACCCTGCCGCTTACCGGATACCTGTCCGCCTTTCTCCCTTCGGGAAGCGTGGCGCTTTC
TCATAGCTCACGCTGTAGGTATCTCAGTTCGGTGTAGGTCGTTCGCTCCAAGCTGGGCTGTGTGCACGAA
CCCCCCGTTCAGCCCGACCGCTGCGCCTTATCCGGTAACTATCGTCTTGAGTCCAACCCGGTAAGACACG
ACTTATCGCCACTGGCAGCAGCCACTGGTAACAGGATTAGCAGAGCGAGGTATGTAGGCGGTGCTACAGA
GTTCTTGAAGTGGTGGCCTAACTACGGCTACACTAGAAGAACAGTATTTGGTATCTGCGCTCTGCTGAAG
CCAGTTACCTTCGGAAAAAGAGTTGGTAGCTCTTGATCCGGCAAACAAACCACCGCTGGTAGCGGTTTTT
TTGTTTGCAAGCAGCAGATTACGCGCAGAAAAAAAGGATCTCAAGAAGATCCTTTGATCTTTTCTACGGG
GTCTGACGCTCAGTGGAACGAAAACTCACGTTAAGGGATTTTGGTCATGAGATTATCAAAAAGGATCTTC
ACCTAGATCCTTTTAAATTAAAAATGAAGTTTTAAATCAATCTAAAGTATATATGAGTAAACTTGGTCTG
ACAGTTACCAATGCTTAATCAGTGAGGCACCTATCTCAGCGATCTGTCTATTTCGTTCATCCATAGTTGC
CTGACTCCCCGTCGTGTAGATAACTACGATACGGGAGGGCTTACCATCTGGCCCCAGTGCTGCAATGATA
CCGCGAGACCCACGCTCACCGGCTCCAGATTTATCAGCAATAAACCAGCCAGCCGGAAGGGCCGAGCGCA
GAAGTGGTCCTGCAACTTTATCCGCCTCCATCCAGTCTATTAATTGTTGCCGGGAAGCTAGAGTAAGTAG
TTCGCCAGTTAATAGTTTGCGCAACGTTGTTGCCATTGCTACAGGCATCGTGGTGTCACGCTCGTCGTTT
GGTATGGCTTCATTCAGCTCCGGTTCCCAACGATCAAGGCGAGTTACATGATCCCCCATGTTGTGCAAAA
AAGCGGTTAGCTCCTTCGGTCCTCCGATCGTTGTCAGAAGTAAGTTGGCCGCAGTGTTATCACTCATGGT
TATGGCAGCACTGCATAATTCTCTTACTGTCATGCCATCCGTAAGATGCTTTTCTGTGACTGGTGAGTAC
TCAACCAAGTCATTCTGAGAATAGTGTATGCGGCGACCGAGTTGCTCTTGCCCGGCGTCAATACGGGATA
ATACCGCGCCACATAGCAGAACTTTAAAAGTGCTCATCATTGGAAAACGTTCTTCGGGGCGAAAACTCTC
AAGGATCTTACCGCTGTTGAGATCCAGTTCGATGTAACCCACTCGTGCACCCAACTGATCTTCAGCATCT
TTTACTTTCACCAGCGTTTCTGGGTGAGCAAAAACAGGAAGGCAAAATGCCGCAAAAAAGGGAATAAGGG
CGACACGGAAATGTTGAATACTCATACTCTTCCTTTTTCAATATTATTGAAGCATTTATCAGGGTTATTG
TCTCATGAGCGGATACATATTTGAATGTATTTAGAAAAATAAACAAATAGGGGTTCCGCGCACATTTCCC
CGAAAAGTGCCACCTGACGTC
Features (pLannotate 1.2.2; 24 found; start..end, strand, type, name):
     28..80      -  misc_feature   bom (fragment): basis of mobility region from pBR322
    235..614     +  enhancer       CMV enhancer: human cytomegalovirus immediate early enhancer
    615..818     +  promoter       CMV promoter: human cytomegalovirus (CMV) immediate early promoter
    814..847     +  LTR            5' LTR (truncated) (fragment): truncated 5' long terminal repeat (LTR) from HIV-1
    863..881     +  promoter       T7 promoter: promoter for bacteriophage T7 RNA polymerase
    904..1290    +  CDS            MS2: bacteriophage MS2 coat protein binds to a specific stem-loop structure in the viral RNA (Peabody, 1993)
   1333..1359    +  CDS            3xHA (fragment): three tandem HA epitope tags
   1378..2094    +  CDS            EGFP: EGFP is a basic (constitutively fluorescent) green fluorescent protein published in 1996, derived from Aequorea victoria. It is reported to be a rapidly-maturing weak dimer with moderate acid sensitivity.
   2140..2256    +  CDS            NANOS1 (fragment): NANO1_HUMAN - Also known as NOS1. Experimental evidence at protein level: Swiss-Prot protein existence level 1. May act as a translational repressor which regulates translation of specific mRNAs by forming a complex with PUM2 that associates with the 3'-UTR of mRNA targets. Capable of interfering with the proadhesive and anti-invasive functions of E-cadherin. Up-regulates the production of MMP14 to promote tumor cell invasion. From Homo sapiens (Human).
   2282..2300    -  promoter       SP6 promoter: promoter for bacteriophage SP6 RNA polymerase
   2326..2550    +  polyA_signal   bGH poly(A) signal: bovine growth hormone polyadenylation signal
   2554..2575    +  promoter       SV40 promoter (fragment): SV40 enhancer and early promoter
   2596..3024    +  rep_origin     f1 ori (sequence partly withheld): f1 bacteriophage origin of replication; arrow indicates direction of (+) strand synthesis
   3038..3367    +  promoter       SV40 promoter: SV40 enhancer and early promoter
   3434..4225    +  CDS            neo: KKA2_KLEPN - Also known as kan, nptII. Experimental evidence at protein level: Swiss-Prot protein existence level 1. Resistance to kanamycin, neomycin, paromomycin, ribostamycin, butirosin and gentamicin B. From Klebsiella pneumoniae.
   4249..4407    +  CDS            ble (fragment): BLE_KLEPN - Experimental evidence at protein level: Swiss-Prot protein existence level 1. Binding protein with a strong affinity to the bleomycin family of antibiotics. Binds to CL990; an antimitotic-antibiotic compound. From Klebsiella pneumoniae.
   4402..4523    +  polyA_signal   SV40 poly(A) signal: SV40 polyadenylation signal
   4596..4612    -  protein_bind   lac operator: The lac repressor binds to the lac operator to inhibit transcription in E. coli. This inhibition can be relieved by adding lactose or isopropyl-β-D-thiogalactopyranoside (IPTG). lac repressor encoded by lacI
   4620..4650    -  promoter       lac promoter: promoter for the E. coli lac operon
   4665..4686    -  protein_bind   CAP binding site: CAP binding activates transcription in the presence of cAMP. E. coli catabolite activator protein
   4699..4791    -  CDS            lacI (fragment): lac repressor; lacI; The lac repressor binds to the lac operator to inhibit transcription in E. coli. This inhibition can be relieved by adding lactose or isopropyl-β-D-thiogalactopyranoside (IPTG).
   4974..5559    -  rep_origin     ori: high-copy-number ColE1/pMB1/pBR322/pUC origin of replication
   5730..6590    -  CDS            AmpR: β-lactamase; bla; confers resistance to ampicillin, carbenicillin, and related antibiotics
   6591..6695    -  promoter       AmpR promoter: bla
