[The description below was written by a language model from this plasmid's Addgene catalogue record and pLannotate feature annotations shown in this document.]
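Description:
pcDNA3.1-MS2-HA-EGFP-HsNanos1_1-39_X is a 6.7 kb mammalian expression plasmid. The catalogue lists its backbone as unknown, but its name and feature layout match the pcDNA3.1 family. It is propagated in E. coli from a high-copy ColE1/pUC-type origin under ampicillin selection (AmpR with its own promoter). It also carries an f1 origin for single-stranded DNA production. An SV40 early promoter drives a neomycin phosphotransferase gene followed by an SV40 polyadenylation signal, a cassette that normally allows G418 selection of transfected mammalian cells. Several short annotated fragments (HIV-1 LTR, ble, lacI, bom) are probably backbone remnants or annotation artefacts rather than functional parts.

The expression cassette uses the CMV immediate-early enhancer and promoter and ends in the bovine growth hormone polyadenylation signal, with T7 and SP6 promoters flanking the insert. In order, the open reading frame appears to encode the bacteriophage MS2 coat protein, an HA epitope tag, EGFP, and residues 1–39 of human NANOS1. The NANOS1 segment was made as synthetic DNA and codon-optimised for human cells. The MS2 coat protein binds a specific RNA stem-loop, so a fusion of this kind can be tethered to a reporter mRNA that carries MS2 binding sites. HA and EGFP allow detection of the protein and add bulk to the very short peptide.

The associated study concerns Nanos-mediated recruitment of the CCR4-NOT complex and translational repression. The construct is therefore suited to testing whether this N-terminal NANOS1 fragment can repress or destabilise a bound transcript in human cells, although the record itself states the purpose only as mammalian expression of the fragment. The meaning of the "_X" suffix in the name is not explained.
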