Addgene plasmid #147926: pcDNA3.1-MS2-HA-EGFP-HsNanos1_1-39_X
Purpose: Mammalian Expression of HsNanos1_1-39
Depositing lab: Elisa Izaurralde. Depositing organization: Max Planck Institute for Developmental Biology. Publication: Structural basis for the Nanos-mediated recruitment of the CCR4-NOT complex and translational repression. Bhandari D, Raisch T, Weichenrieder O, Jonas S, Izaurralde E. Genes Dev. 2014 Apr 15;28(8):888-901. doi: 10.1101/gad.237289.113. PubMed 24736845.
Backbone
  Vector backbone: Unknown
  Vector type: Mammalian Expression
Growth in bacteria
  Bacterial resistance: Ampicillin, 100 μg/mL
  Growth temperature: 37°C
  Growth strain: DH5alpha
  Copy number: High Copy
Gene/Insert
  Gene/Insert name: HsNanos1_1-39
  Species: H. sapiens (human)
  Entrez Gene: NANOS1 (a.k.a. RP11-498J9.3, NOS1)
  Cloning method: Unknown
Terms and licenses: Academic/Nonprofit Terms; Industry Terms: Not Available to Industry
Depositor comments: synthesized DNA from GeneArt. Codon optimized for Expression in human cells. Plasmids from this collection were made available to the research community and donated after the lab closed. Please note that the sequence provided by the depositing laboratory may be theoretical/predicted or based on Sanger sequencing results. There may be discrepancies between sequencing results obtained by Addgene and the depositor sequence. If an Addgene verified sequence is not available, please contact before placing your order to request that our lab fully sequence the plasmid.
How to cite: pcDNA3.1-MS2-HA-EGFP-HsNanos1_1-39_X was a gift from Elisa Izaurralde (Addgene plasmid # 147926 ; http://n2t.net/addgene:147926 ; RRID:Addgene_147926)
